Addgene plasmid #191532: pJH4211
Purpose: Pacr-2s-LoxP::EBFP::LoxP::GtACR2::wCherry unc-54 3' UTR C.elegans A/B MN expression of GtACR2 RFP
Depositing lab: Mei Zhen. Publication: Extrasynaptic signaling enables an asymmetric juvenile motor circuit to produce symmetric undulation. Lu Y, Ahamed T, Mulcahy B, Meng J, Witvliet D, Guan SA, Holmyard D, Hung W, Wen Q, Chisholm AD, Samuel ADT, Zhen M. Curr Biol. 2022 Nov 7;32(21):4631-4644.e5. doi: 10.1016/j.cub.2022.09.002. Epub 2022 Sep 30. PubMed 36182701.
Backbone
  Vector backbone: pBSK
  Backbone manufacturer: stratagene
  Backbone size w/o insert (bp): 7580
  Total vector size (bp): 8462
  Vector type: Worm Expression
Growth in bacteria
  Bacterial resistance: Ampicillin, 100 μg/mL
  Growth temperature: 37°C
  Growth strain: DH5alpha
  Copy number: High Copy
Gene/Insert
  Gene/Insert name: GtACR2
  Species: C. elegans (nematode)
  Insert size (bp): 882
  Promoter: Pacr-2s
  Tag / fusion protein: wCherry (C terminal on insert)
  Cloning method: Restriction Enzyme; 5′ cloning site NheI (not destroyed); 3′ cloning site KpnI (not destroyed)
  Sequencing primers: 5′ gctagcATGGCCTCCCAGGTCGT; 3′ GGTACCgcGGCGGCCGCCCTGCCG
Terms and licenses: Academic/Nonprofit Terms; Industry Terms: Not Available to Industry
Depositor comments: Please visit for https://www.biorxiv.org/content/10.1101/2021.09.21.461278v4 bioRxiv preprint.
How to cite: pJH4211 was a gift from Mei Zhen (Addgene plasmid # 191532 ; http://n2t.net/addgene:191532 ; RRID:Addgene_191532)
