[The description below was written by a language model from this plasmid's Addgene catalogue record and pLannotate feature annotations shown in this document.]
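Description:
pJH4211 is a C. elegans expression plasmid, catalogued as built on a pBSK (Bluescript-type) backbone, for Cre-dependent expression of the light-gated anion channel GtACR2 in motor neurons. It is propagated in E. coli at high copy from a ColE1/pUC-type origin and selected with ampicillin through the bla gene and its own promoter. The annotation also picks up bacterial vector remnants (lac promoter/operator and CAP site, and fragments of lacI, rop and bom) that play no part in worm expression. The sequenced record is about 8.45 kb, close to the catalogued total size.

The payload is driven by Pacr-2s, a short acr-2 promoter that the record associates with A- and B-class motor neuron expression. The promoter is not annotated as a feature but presumably lies in the unannotated region upstream of the first loxP site. Next comes a floxed stop cassette: two same-orientation loxP sites flank an EBFP2 coding sequence and the tbb-2 terminator. Without Cre, transcription ends within this cassette and cells are marked blue. Where Cre is supplied, the cassette is excised and the promoter reads into GtACR2, an 882 bp insert cloned between NheI and KpnI. GtACR2 is fused at its C terminus to wCherry, which is annotated as mCherry, and is followed by the unc-54 3' UTR. An aex-5 fragment is annotated downstream of mCherry in this 3' region. The catalogue lists the insert species as C. elegans, though the GtACR name refers to an algal anion channelrhodopsin.

Pairing this plasmid with a Cre driver under a second promoter restricts the opsin to an intersectional subset of the acr-2s-positive motor neurons, visible by red fluorescence. This allows optogenetic silencing of defined motor neurons, in line with the associated study of the juvenile motor circuit and undulatory locomotion.
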