Features (pLannotate 1.2.2; 15 found; start..end, strand, type, name):
    415..507     +  CDS            lacI (fragment): lac repressor; lacI; The lac repressor binds to the lac operator to inhibit transcription in E. coli. This inhibition can be relieved by adding lactose or isopropyl-β-D-thiogalactopyranoside (IPTG).
    520..541     +  protein_bind   CAP binding site: CAP binding activates transcription in the presence of cAMP. E. coli catabolite activator protein
    556..586     +  promoter       lac promoter: promoter for the E. coli lac operon
    594..610     +  protein_bind   lac operator: The lac repressor binds to the lac operator to inhibit transcription in E. coli. This inhibition can be relieved by adding lactose or isopropyl-β-D-thiogalactopyranoside (IPTG). lac repressor encoded by lacI
   2677..2710    +  protein_bind   loxP: Cre-mediated recombination occurs in the 8-bp core sequence (GCATACAT). Cre recombinase
   2711..3580    +  CDS            EBFP2: EBFP2 is a basic (constitutively fluorescent) blue fluorescent protein published in 2007, derived from Aequorea victoria. It is reported to be a rapidly-maturing monomer with moderate acid sensitivity.
   3587..3910    +  terminator     tbb-2 terminator: tbb-2; transcription terminator for the C. elegans tubulin beta-2 gene
   3914..3947    +  protein_bind   loxP: Cre-mediated recombination occurs in the 8-bp core sequence (GCATACAT). Cre recombinase
   4857..5717    +  CDS            mCherry: mCherry is a basic (constitutively fluorescent) red fluorescent protein published in 2004, derived from Discosoma sp.. It is reported to be a very rapidly-maturing monomer with low acid sensitivity.
   6348..6500    +  CDS            aex-5 (fragment): AEX5_CAEEL - Also known as kpc-3 From Caenorhabditis elegans.
   6628..6663    +  CDS            rop (fragment): Rop protein, which maintains plasmids at low copy number; rop
   6765..6864    +  misc_feature   bom (fragment): basis of mobility region from pBR322
   6962..7066    +  promoter       AmpR promoter: bla
   7067..7927    +  CDS            AmpR: β-lactamase; bla; confers resistance to ampicillin, carbenicillin, and related antibiotics
   8098..232     +  rep_origin     ori (across the origin): high-copy-number ColE1/pMB1/pBR322/pUC origin of replication
>Addgene plasmid #191532 | pJH4211 | addgene full sequence | sequence record 375273 | Addgene NGS Result
GACCTACACCGAACTGAGATACCTACAGCGTGAGCTATGAGAAAGCGCCACGCTTCCCGAAGGGAGAAAG
GCGGACAGGTATCCGGTAAGCGGCAGGGTCGGAACAGGAGAGCGCACGAGGGAGCTTCCAGGGGGAAACG
CCTGGTATCTTTATAGTCCTGTCGGGTTTCGCCACCTCTGACTTGAGCGTCGATTTTTGTGATGCTCGTC
AGGGGGGCGGAGCCTATGGAAAAACGCCAGCAACGCGGCCTTTTTACGGTTCCTGGCCTTTTGCTGGCCT
TTTGCTCACATGTTCTTTCCTGCGTTATCCCCTGATTCTGTGGATAACCGTATTACCGCCTTTGAGTGAG
CTGATACCGCTCGCCGCAGCCGAACGACCGAGCGCAGCGAGTCAGTGAGCGAGGAAGCGGAAGAGCGCCC
AATACGCAAACCGCCTCTCCCCGCGCGTTGGCCGATTCATTAATGCAGCTGGCACGACAGGTTTCCCGAC
TGGAAAGCGGGCAGTGAGCGCAACGCAATTAATGTGAGTTAGCTCACTCATTAGGCACCCCAGGCTTTAC
ACTTTATGCTTCCGGCTCGTATGTTGTGTGGAATTGTGAGCGGATAACAATTTCACACAGGAAACAGCTA
TGACCATGATTACGCCAAGCTGTAAGTTTAAACATGATCTTACTAACTAACTATTCTCATTTAAATTTTC
AGAGCTTAAAAATGGCTGAAATCACTCACAACGATGGATACGCTAACAACTTGGAAATGAAATAAGCTTG
GGCTGCAGCATGCGGCCGCTCACCACCGACTGATTTTCATTTCAAAATTAATGCAGATTTCTACGTGTTC
TTTTTCAAATAAATTTATATATTTTTTGTTCTCTCACAAAATAAATAATTTCGAGAGTTAAGTGATCATT
CTCAGACATATTCTATAATTGTCCGTCAGGAAACAGATAGAGGAACCTTTGATAAATAAATTATAAAAGG
CCGACAGGGAAATGCTTCTCCCTCGACTCTGTTAGAAGCGAAGAGGCAATTTTTAAAAATTTCCCATTTT
TATGCGTTTTTCTGATTTCCAAAGTCACGCATCATTTACCAACCGCAACGATTCATAAGGACGTAATTTT
GATTTTCTGGACGATTTTTATATAGTTTTGATGTGAAATTCGCTTTATTTGTCTGAAAGTGGAATAGATT
TAGTGTGGATTTAACCGAAAAATGCAGATCTTTTAAAAATTTAAACCAGTGTTTTGTTGCCTTATTTGCG
AAAAAAAATTGTGATATTTCGAGTATTGCTGCAATTTGATTAGTAAAATGTTAGGATATAAGTATTTAAA
AAGTATAATTGGTTGAATTTTCTTTTTCATCACCGACTTCCAAAAATATAGAGATACTGAGTTTTCACCA
TTTTTTGAATGTAAATAAAAACATTTTGAACACTTGTGCTGGGATTCAATCCAAATACATTCACTGTCAT
TTAATATTATTATATATCAAAATAAAACGCATAACTTTTTCTGTTTTTTTTTAAATTTTTTCAAAATGTA
GGTTTGGTAAGTTAAGGTAAGGTTAGGCAATGTAGGTAAACACGAGATGATACTCCACGTTGAAAATTGT
TTTCATAAATACAGTTTAGATTGAACTGAAGGATTTTATCGTCTAATAGAATATAATTTTTTAGTTCAAG
ATTTAGGATTTGTTTTCACTTTTTTTTAGATTCAAGACATATATCTCGCAAAATGAGTTTTGTCTTTGAG
CCATCTTGTCATCATAGCACATTGAATTTTGTTGTTCGCAAGACGGAATATATGTTCCCAGCTGCAAATT
TTGTGTCGGATATTTCTTCTTTAGCGAAAGGCGTTAAAAACCAAAAATAGTCGAAGCGTTTGATATGTGT
CCCGTTGGTTTTTCGTGTCCATCTATTCTGTTTCGAGTACACATGTTGCGACGCGGCACTGATGAAAAAG
TGAAAGAGCTAGTGTCACACACAAACACAAAGTATGCTCATGTGAGTGTGTAGATATGTGTAGATGTATG
TCCTGAAGGAATAAAAAGACTTTTTGAAGCTACATTTTTAAACAAAAAAAGACAGAAACATGAAGCACAA
CTCTCTATTCTGTCGAACGGCGTGTGCAACTCACGCACACCCAAAAATATGAAATATAACATTCGCACCA
ACAAAGCGCGAATATCAATGAATCTCGAGGGAACGATGGCTGCCTGCCGGCGCGTGTTGCTCTTCTGTCA
TTGGGATAACTGGCGGGTCTGTTGGGTCCGTCCTTTAGACCATTTGACTACACTGCCCTGCATATGTGTG
AAACGTCGTCGTTGCTGTTGGGAGCTGTCTGTGTGTATGTGTGTGTGTGTGAGTATGGAGCAGTAAAAAG
CTGCCGATACGAGAAGCGCCGCCCCGGACGGACGGCGATGGCGCATCGCCAAATGTGTCATTTTAGTTGT
CTTCACGAACCAGAGGGCCCACGACGGACGGGCGGCCACGCCCACCTCAACCAGAATATCCTTCCTTCTC
CCACCCACCCTTGCGGACGCGCGGATGCGCTGAACAAAAAGACGACGAAGAAGAAGAAGAAGAAGCTGAA
CGAAGAAAAAAGCATCAAAAGAAGTGAAGCGGCTCTACCACCCCGACCACCTTCCTTCACAGGAAGGACG
CCGTTTTCATCCCGGGATAACTTCGTATAGCATACATTATACGAAGTTATATGGTCTCCAAGGGAGAGGA
GCTCTTCACCGGAGTCGTCCCAATCCTCGTCGAGCTCGACGGAGACGTCAACGGACACAAGTTCTCCGTC
CGTGGAGAGGGAGAGGGAGACGCCACCAACGGAAAGCTCACCCTCAAGTTCATCTGCACCACCGGAAAGC
TCCCAGTCCCAGTAAGTTTAAACATATATATACTAACTAACCCTGATTATTTAAATTTTCAGTGGCCAAC
CCTCGTCACCACCCTCTCCCACGGAGTCCAGTGCTTCGCCCGTTACCCAGACCACATGAAGCAGCACGAC
TTCTTCAAGTCCGCCATGCCAGAGGGATACGTCCAGGAGCGTACCATCTTCTTCAAGGACGACGGAACCT
ACAAGAGTAAGTTTAAACATGATTTTACTAACTAACTAATCTGATTTAAATTTTCAGCCCGTGCCGAGGT
CAAGTTCGAGGGAGACACCCTCGTCAACCGTATCGAGCTCAAGGGAGTCGACTTCAAGGAGGACGGAAAC
ATCCTCGGACACAAGCTCGAGTACAACTTCAACTCCCACAACATCTACATCATGGCCGTCAAGCAGAAGA
ACGGAATCAAGGTAAGTTTAAACATGATTTTACTAACTAACTAATCTGATTTAAATTTTCAGGTCAACTT
CAAGATCCGTCACAACGTCGAGGACGGATCCGTCCAGCTCGCCGACCACTACCAGCAGAACACCCCAATC
GGAGACGGACCAGTCCTCCTCCCAGACTCCCACTACCTCTCCACCCAGTCCGTCCTCTCCAAGGACCCAA
ACGAGAAGCGTGACCACATGGTCCTCCTCGAGTTCCGTACCGCCGCCGGAATCACCCTCGGAATGGACGA
GCTCTACAAGTGATAAATGCAAAATCCTTTCAAGCATTCCCTTCTTCTCTATCACTCTTCTTTCTTTTTG
TCAAAAAATTCTCTCGCTAATTTATTTGCTTTTTTAATGTTATTATTTTATGACTTTTTATAGTCACTGA
AAAGTTTGCATCTGAGTGAAGTGAATGCTATCAAAATGTGATTCTGTCTGATGTACTTTCACAATCTCTC
TTCAATTCCATTTTGAAGTGCTTTAAACCCGAAAGGTTGAGAAAAATGCGAGCGCTCAAATATTTGTATT
GTGTTCGTTGAGTGACCCAACAAAAAGAGGAAACTTTATTGTGCCGCCAAGAAAAAAGTCTCAATAACTT
CGTATAGCATACATTATACGAAGTTATGCTAGCATGGCCTCCCAGGTCGTGTACGGCGAGTGGGCCAGCA
CCCACACAGAGTGCTACAACATGAGCAGGATCGACAGCACCTTCGTGAGCCTGCTGCAGCTGGTGTGGGC
CGTGGTGAGCGGATGCCAGACCATCTTCATGATCAGCAGGGCCCCCAAGGTGCCCTGGGAGAGCGTGTAC
CTGCCCTTCGTGGAGTCCATCACATACGCCCTGGCCAGCACCGGCAATGGCACACTGCAGATGAGGGACG
GCAGGTTCTTTCCCTGGTCCAGGATGGCCAGCTGGCTGTGCACATGCCCCATTATGCTGGGCCAGATCTC
CAACATGGCTCTGGTGAAGTACAAGAGCATCCCTCTGAACCCCATCGCCCAGGCCGCCAGCATTATCAGG
GTGGTGATGGGCATTACCGCTACCATCTCCCCCGCCGAGTACATGAAGTGGCTGTTCTTCTTCTTCGGCG
CTACCTGCCTGGTCTTCGAATACAGCGTGGTGTTCACCATCTTCCAGGTGGGACTGTACGGCTTCGAGTC
CGTGGGCACCCCTCTGGCCCAGAAGGTGGTGGTGAGGATCAAGATGCTGAGGCTGATCTTCTTCATCGCC
TGGACCATGTTCCCCATCGTGTGGCTGATTTCCCCCACCGGCGTGTGCGTGATCCACGAGAACGTGAGCG
CCATCCTGTATCTGCTCGCCGACGGCCTGTGCAAGAACACCTACGGCGTGATCCTGTGGTCCACCGCCTG
GGGAGTGCTCGAGGGAAAGTGGGACCCGGCTTGCCTCCCTGGCCAGGAGAAGCCTGAGGCCGACGACCCC
TTCGGACTGAACCACGAGAAGAATGCCCCCCCCAACGACGAGGTCAACATCAGAATGTTCGGCAGGGCGG
CCGCCGCGGTACCGGGAGGAGGAACCATGGTCTCAAAGGGTGAAGAAGATAACATGGCAATTATTAAAGA
GTTTATGCGTTTCAAGGTGCATATGGAGGGATCTGTCAATGGGCATGAGTTTGAAATTGAAGGTGAAGGA
GAAGGCCGACCATATGAGGGAACACAAACCGCAAAACTAAAGGTAAGTTTAAACATATATATACTAACTA
ACCCTGATTATTTAAATTTTCAGGTAACTAAAGGCGGACCATTACCATTCGCCTGGGACATCCTCTCTCC
ACAGTTCATGTATGGAAGTAAAGCTTATGTTAAACATCCGGCAGATATACCAGATTATTTGAAACTTTCA
TTCCCGGAGGGTTTTAAGTGGGAACGCGTAATGAATTTTGAAGACGGAGGAGTTGTTACAGTGACGCAAG
ACTCAAGGTAAGTTTAAACAGTTCGGTACTAACTAACCATACATATTTAAATTTTCAGCCTCCAAGATGG
AGAATTTATTTATAAAGTCAAACTTCGAGGAACGAATTTCCCCTCGGATGGATCTGTTATGCAGAAGAAG
ACTATGGGATGGGAAGCTTCAAGTGAAAGAATGTACCCTGAAGACGGTGCTCTTAAGGGAGAGATTAAAC
AACGTCTTAAATTGAAAGATGGAGGACATTACGATGCTGAGGTAAGTTTAAACATGATTTTACTAACTAA
CTAATCTGATTTAAATTTTCAGGTGAAGACAACTTACAAAGCCAAAAAACCAGTTCAGCTGCCAGGAGCG
TACAATGTTAATATTAAACTGGATATCACCTCCCACAACGAGGATTACACTATCGTTGAGCAATATGAAA
GAGCTGAAGGGCGGCACTCGACAGGTGGCATGGATGAATTGTATAAGTTCTGCTACGAGAACGAGGTCTA
AGAATTCCAACTGAGCGCCGGTCGCTACCATTACCAACTTGTCTGGTGTCAAAAATAATAGGGGCCGCTG
TCATCAGAGTAAGTTTAAACTGAGTTCTACTAACTAACGAGTAATATTTAAATTTTCAGCATCTCGCGCC
CGTGCCTCTGACTTCTAAGTCCAATTACTCTTCAACATCCCTACATGCTCTTTCTCCCTGTGCTCCCACC
CCCTATTTTTGTTATTATCAAAAAACTTCTCTTAATTTCTTTGTTTTTTAGCTTCTTTTAAGTCACCTCT
AACAATGAAATTGTGTAGATTCAAAAATAGAATTAATTCGTAATAAAAAGTCGAAAAAAATTGTGCTCCC
TCCCCCCATTAATAATAATTCTATCCCAAAATCTACACAATGTTCTGTGTACACTTCTTATGTTTTTTAC
TTCTGATAAATTTTTTTGAAACATCATAGAAAAAACCGCACACAAAATACCTTATCATATGTTACGTTTC
AGTTTATGACCGCAATTTTTATTTCTTCGCACGTCTGGGCCTCTCATGACGTCAAATCATGCTCATCGTG
AAAAAGTTTTGGAGTATTTTTGGAATTTTTCAATCAAGTGAAAGTTTATGAAATTAATTTTCCTGCTTTT
GCTTTTTGGGGTTTCCCCTATTGTTTGTCAAGATTTCGAGGACGGCGTTTTTCTTGCTAAAATCACAAGT
ATTGATGAGCACGATGCAAGAAAGATCGGAAGAAGGTTTGGGTTTGAGGCTCAGTGGAAGGTGAGTAGAA
GTTGATAATTTGAAAGTGGAGTAGTGTCTATGGGGTTTTTGCCTTAAATGACAGAATACATTCCCAATAT
ACCAAACATAACTGTTTCCTACTAGTCGGCCGTACGGGCCCTTTCGTCTCGCGCGTTTCGGTGATGACGG
TGAAAACCTCTGACACATGCAGCTCCCGGAGACGGTCACAGCTTGTCTGTAAGCGGATGCCGGGAGCAGA
CAAGCCCGTCAGGGCGCGTCAGCGGGTGTTGGCGGGTGTCGGGGCTGGCTTAACTATGCGGCATCAGAGC
AGATTGTACTGAGAGTGCACCATATGCGGTGTGAAATACCGCACAGATGCGTAAGGAGAAAATACCGCAT
CAGGCGGCCTTAAGGGCCTCGTGATACGCCTATTTTTATAGGTTAATGTCATGATAATAATGGTTTCTTA
GACGTCAGGTGGCACTTTTCGGGGAAATGTGCGCGGAACCCCTATTTGTTTATTTTTCTAAATACATTCA
AATATGTATCCGCTCATGAGACAATAACCCTGATAAATGCTTCAATAATATTGAAAAAGGAAGAGTATGA
GTATTCAACATTTCCGTGTCGCCCTTATTCCCTTTTTTGCGGCATTTTGCCTTCCTGTTTTTGCTCACCC
AGAAACGCTGGTGAAAGTAAAAGATGCTGAAGATCAGTTGGGTGCACGAGTGGGTTACATCGAACTGGAT
CTCAACAGCGGTAAGATCCTTGAGAGTTTTCGCCCCGAAGAACGTTTTCCAATGATGAGCACTTTTAAAG
TTCTGCTATGTGGCGCGGTATTATCCCGTATTGACGCCGGGCAAGAGCAACTCGGTCGCCGCATACACTA
TTCTCAGAATGACTTGGTTGAGTACTCACCAGTCACAGAAAAGCATCTTACGGATGGCATGACAGTAAGA
GAATTATGCAGTGCTGCCATAACCATGAGTGATAACACTGCGGCCAACTTACTTCTGACAACGATCGGAG
GACCGAAGGAGCTAACCGCTTTTTTGCACAACATGGGGGATCATGTAACTCGCCTTGATCGTTGGGAACC
GGAGCTGAATGAAGCCATACCAAACGACGAGCGTGACACCACGATGCCTGTAGCAATGGCAACAACGTTG
CGCAAACTATTAACTGGCGAACTACTTACTCTAGCTTCCCGGCAACAATTAATAGACTGGATGGAGGCGG
ATAAAGTTGCAGGACCACTTCTGCGCTCGGCCCTTCCGGCTGGCTGGTTTATTGCTGATAAATCTGGAGC
CGGTGAGCGTGGGTCTCGCGGTATCATTGCAGCACTGGGGCCAGATGGTAAGCCCTCCCGTATCGTAGTT
ATCTACACGACGGGGAGTCAGGCAACTATGGATGAACGAAATAGACAGATCGCTGAGATAGGTGCCTCAC
TGATTAAGCATTGGTAACTGTCAGACCAAGTTTACTCATATATACTTTAGATTGATTTAAAACTTCATTT
TTAATTTAAAAGGATCTAGGTGAAGATCCTTTTTGATAATCTCATGACCAAAATCCCTTAACGTGAGTTT
TCGTTCCACTGAGCGTCAGACCCCGTAGAAAAGATCAAAGGATCTTCTTGAGATCCTTTTTTTCTGCGCG
TAATCTGCTGCTTGCAAACAAAAAAACCACCGCTACCAGCGGTGGTTTGTTTGCCGGATCAAGAGCTACC
AACTCTTTTTCCGAAGGTAACTGGCTTCAGCAGAGCGCAGATACCAAATACTGTTCTTCTAGTGTAGCCG
TAGTTAGGCCACCACTTCAAGAACTCTGTAGCACCGCCTACATACCTCGCTCTGCTAATCCTGTTACCAG
TGGCTGCTGCCAGTGGCGATAAGTCGTGTCTTACCGGGTTGGACTCAAGACGATAGTTACCGGATAAGGC
GCAGCGGTCGGGCTGAACGGGGGGTTCGTGCACACAGCCCAGCTTGGAGCGAAC
